>Addgene plasmid #216799 | pFLAG_G495R MDA5 | addgene full sequence | sequence record 428832 | Addgene NGS Result
CCATTCGCCATTCAGGCTGCGCAACTGTTGGGAAGGGCGATCGGTGCGGGCCTCTTCGCTATTACGCCAG
CTGGCGAAAGGGGGATGTGCTGCAAGGCGATTAAGTTGGGTAACGCCAGGGTTTTCCCAGTCACGACGTT
GTAAAACGACGGCCAGTGCCAAGCTGATCTATACATTGAATCAATATTGGCAATTAGCCATATTAGTCAT
TGGTTATATAGCATAAATCAATATTGGCTATTGGCCATTGCATACGTTGTATCTATATCATAATATGTAC
ATTTATATTGGCTCATGTCCAATATGACCGCCATGTTGACATTGATTATTGACTAGTTATTAATAGTAAT
CAATTACGGGGTCATTAGTTCATAGCCCATATATGGAGTTCCGCGTTACATAACTTACGGTAAATGGCCC
GCCTGGCTGACCGCCCAACGACCCCCGCCCATTGACGTCAATAATGACGTATGTTCCCATAGTAACGCCA
ATAGGGACTTTCCATTGACGTCAATGGGTGGAGTATTTACGGTAAACTGCCCACTTGGCAGTACATCAAG
TGTATCATATGCCAAGTCCGCCCCCTATTGACGTCAATGACGGTAAATGGCCCGCCTGGCATTATGCCCA
GTACATGACCTTACGGGACTTTCCTACTTGGCAGTACATCTACGTATTAGTCATCGCTATTACCATGGTG
ATGCGGTTTTGGCAGTACACCAATGGGCGTGGATAGCGGTTTGACTCACGGGGATTTCCAAGTCTCCACC
CCATTGACGTCAATGGGAGTTTGTTTTGGCACCAAAATCAACGGGACTTTCCAAAATGTCGTAATAACCC
CGCCCCGTTGACGCAAATGGGCGGTAGGCGTGTACGGTGGGAGGTCTATATAAGCAGAGCTCGTTTAGTG
AACCGTCAGAATTAATTCAGATCGATCTACCATGGACTACAAAGACGATGACGACAAGCTTGCGGCCGCA
ATGTCGAATGGGTATTCCACAGACGAGAATTTCCGCTATCTCATCTCGTGCTTCAGGGCCAGGGTGAAAA
TGTACATCCAGGTGGAGCCTGTGCTGGACTACCTGACCTTTCTGCCTGCAGAGGTGAAGGAGCAGATTCA
GAGGACAGTCGCCACCTCCGGGAACATGCAGGCAGTTGAACTGCTGCTGAGCACCTTGGAGAAGGGAGTC
TGGCACCTTGGTTGGACTCGGGAATTCGTGGAGGCCCTCCGGAGAACCGGCAGCCCTCTGGCCGCCCGCT
ACATGAACCCTGAGCTCACGGACTTGCCCTCTCCATCGTTTGAGAACGCTCATGATGAATATCTCCAACT
GCTGAACCTCCTTCAGCCCACTCTGGTGGACAAGCTTCTAGTTAGAGACGTCTTGGATAAGTGCATGGAG
GAGGAACTGTTGACAATTGAAGACAGAAACCGGATTGCTGCTGCAGAAAACAATGGAAATGAATCAGGTG
TAAGAGAGCTACTAAAAAGGATTGTGCAGAAAGAAAACTGGTTCTCTGCATTTCTGAATGTTCTTCGTCA
AACAGGAAACAATGAACTTGTCCAAGAGTTAACAGGCTCTGATTGCTCAGAAAGCAATGCAGAGATTGAG
AATTTATCACAAGTTGATGGTCCTCAAGTGGAAGAGCAACTTCTTTCAACCACAGTTCAGCCAAATCTGG
AGAAGGAGGTCTGGGGCATGGAGAATAACTCATCAGAATCATCTTTTGCAGATTCTTCTGTAGTTTCAGA
ATCAGACACAAGTTTGGCAGAAGGAAGTGTCAGCTGCTTAGATGAAAGTCTTGGACATAACAGCAACATG
GGCAGTGATTCAGGCACC
[2217 nt withheld, positions 1839-4055]
TAGGGATCCCGGGTGGCATCCCTGTGACCCCTCCCCAGTGCCTCTCCTGGCCCTGGAAGTTGCCACTCCA
GTGCCCACCAGCCTTGTCCTAATAAAATTAAGTTGCATCATTTTGTCTGACTAGGTGTCCTTCTATAATA
TTATGGGGTGGAGGGGGGTGGTATGGAGCAAGGGGCAAGTTGGGAAGACAACCTGTAGGGCCTGCGGGGT
CTATTGGGAACCAAGCTGGAGTGCAGTGGCACAATCTTGGCTCACTGCAATCTCCGCCTCCTGGGTTCAA
GCGATTCTCCTGCCTCAGCCTCCCGAGTTGTTGGGATTCCAGGCATGCATGACCAGGCTCAGCTAATTTT
TGTTTTTTTGGTAGAGACGGGGTTTCACCATATTGGCCAGGCTGGTCTCCAACTCCTAATCTCAGGTGAT
CTACCCACCTTGGCCTCCCAAATTGCTGGGATTACAGGCGTGAACCACTGCTCCCTTCCCTGTCCTTCTG
ATTTTAAAATAACTATACCAGCAGGAGGACGTCCAGACACAGCATAGGCTACCTGGCCATGCCCAACCGG
TGGGACATTTGAGTTGCTTGCTTGGCACTGTCCTCTCATGCGTTGGGTCCACTCAGTAGATGCCTGTTGA
ATTGGGTACGCGGCCAGCTTGGCTGTGGAATGTGTGTCAGTTAGGGTGTGGAAAGTCCCCAGGCTCCCCA
GCAGGCAGAAGTATGCAAAGCATGCATCTCAATTAGTCAGCAACCAGGTGTGGAAAGTCCCCAGGCTCCC
CAGCAGGCAGAAGTATGCAAAGCATGCATCTCAATTAGTCAGCAACCATAGTCCCGCCCCTAACTCCGCC
CATCCCGCCCCTAACTCCGCCCAGTTCCGCCCATTCTCCGCCCCATGGCTGACTAATTTTTTTTATTTAT
GCAGAGGCCGAGGCCGCCTCGGCCTCTGAGCTATTCCAGAAGTAGTGAGGAGGCTTTTTTGGAGGAATTG
ATCAGCTTGGGATCTGATCAAGAGACAGGATGAGGATCGTTTCGCATGATTGAACAAGATGGATTGCACG
CAGGTTCTCCGGCCGCTTGGGTGGAGAGGCTATTCGGCTATGACTGGGCACAACAGACAATCGGCTGCTC
TGATGCCGCCGTGTTCCGGCTGTCAGCGCAGGGGCGCCCGGTTCTTTTTGTCAAGACCGACCTGTCCGGT
GCCCTGAATGAACTGCAGGACGAGGCAGCGCGGCTATCGTGGCTGGCCACGACGGGCGTTCCTTGCGCAG
CTGTGCTCGACGTTGTCACTGAAGCGGGAAGGGACTGGCTGCTATTGGGCGAAGTGCCGGGGCAGGATCT
CCTGTCATCTCACCTTGCTCCTGCCGAGAAAGTATCCATCATGGCTGATGCAATGCGGCGGCTGCATACG
CTTGATCCGGCTACCTGCCCATTCGACCACCAAGCGAAACATCGCATCGAGCGAGCACGTACTCGGATGG
AAGCCGGTCTTGTCGATCAGGATGATCTGGACGAAGAGCATCAGGGGCTCGCGCCAGCCGAACTGTTCGC
CAGGCTCAAGGCGCGCATGCCCGACGGCGAGGATCTCGTCGTGACCCATGGCGATGCCTGCTTGCCGAAT
ATCATGGTGGAAAATGGCCGCTTTTCTGGATTCATCGACTGTGGCCGGCTGGGTGTGGCGGACCGCTATC
AGGACATAGCGTTGGCTACCCGTGATATTGCTGAAGAGCTTGGCGGCGAATGGGCTGACCGCTTCCTCGT
GCTTTACGGTATCGCCGCTCCCGATTCGCAGCGCATCGCCTTCTATCGCCTTCTTGACGAGTTCTTCTGA
GCGGGACTCTGGGGTTCGAAATGACCGACCAAGCGACGCCCAACCTGCCATCACGAGATTTCGATTCCAC
CGCCGCCTTCTATGAAAGGTTGGGCTTCGGAATCGTTTTCCGGGACGCCGGCTGGATGATCCTCCAGCGC
GGGGATCTCATGCTGGAGTTCTTCGCCCACCCCGGGCTCGATCCCCTCGCGAGTTGGTTCAGCTGCTGCC
TGAGGCTGGACGACCTCGCGGAGTTCTACCGGCAGTGCAAATCCGTCGGCATCCAGGAAACCAGCAGCGG
CTATCCGCGCATCCATGCCCCCGAACTGCAGGAGTGGGGAGGCACGATGGCCGCTTTGGTCGACCCGGAC
GGGACGCTCCTGCGCCTGATACAGAACGAATTGCTTGCAGGCATCTCATGAGTGTGTCTTCCCGTTTTCC
GCCTGAGGTCACTGCGTGGATGGAGCGCTGGCGCCTGCTGCGCGACGGCGAGCTGCTCACCACCCACTCG
CCAAGCTGGAACCGTAAAAAGGCCGCGTTGCTGGCGTTTTTCCATAGGCTCCGCCGATCATAATCAGCCA
TACCACATTTGTAGAGGTTTTACTTGCTTTAAAAAACCTCCCACACCTCCCCCTGAACCTGAAACATAAA
ATGAATGCAATTGTTGTTGTTAACTTGTTTATTGCAGCTTATAATGGTTACAAATAAAGCAATAGCATCA
CAAATTTCACAAATAAAGCATTTTTTTCACTGCATTCTAGTTGTGGTTTGTCCAAACTCATCAATGTATC
TTATCATGTCTGGATCAATTCCCTATAGTGAGTCGTATTAAATTCGTAATCATGTCATAGCTGTTTCCTG
TGTGAAATTGTTATCCGCTCACAATTCCACACAACATACGAGCCGGAAGCATAAAGTGTAAAGCCTGGGG
TGCCTAATGAGTGAGCTAACTCACATTAATTGCGTTGCGCTCACTGCCCGCTTTCCAGTCGGGAAACCTG
TCGTGCCAGCTGCATTAATGAATCGGCCAACGCGCGGGGAGAGGCGGTTTGCGTATTGGGCGCTCTTCCG
CTTCCTCGCTCACTGACTCGCTGCGCTCGGTCGTTCGGCTGCGGCGAGCGGTATCAGCTCACTCAAAGGC
GGTAATACGGTTATCCACAGAATCAGGGGATAACGCAGGAAAGAACATGTGAGCAAAAGGCCAGCAAAAG
GCCAGGAACCGTAAAAAGGCCGCGTTGCTGGCGTTTTTCCATAGGCTCCGCCCCCCTGACGAGCATCACA
AAAATCGACGCTCAAGTCAGAGGTGGCGAAACCCGACAGGACTATAAAGATACCAGGCGTTTCCCCCTGG
AAGCTCCCTCGTGCGCTCTCCTGTTCCGACCCTGCCGCTTACCGGATACCTGTCCGCCTTTCTCCCTTCG
GGAAGCGTGGCGCTTTCTCATAGCTCACGCTGTAGGTATCTCAGTTCGGTGTAGGTCGTTCGCTCCAAGC
TGGGCTGTGTGCACGACCCCCCCGTTCAGCCCGACCGCTGCGCCTTATCCGGTAACTATCGTCTTGAGTC
CAACCCGGTAAGACACGACTTATCGCCACTGGCAGCAGCCACTGGTAACAGGATTAGCAGAGCGAGGTAT
GTAGGCGGTGCTACAGAGTTCTTGAAGTGGTGGCCTAACTACGGCTACACTAGAAGAACAGTATTTGGTA
TCTGCGCTCTGCTGAAGCCAGTTACCTTCGGAAAAAGAGTTGGTAGCTCTTGATCCGGCAAACAAACCAC
CGCTGGTAGCGGTGGTTTTTTTGTTTGCAAGCAGCAGATTACGCGCAGAAAAAAAGGATCTCAAGAAGAT
CCTTTGATCTTTTCTACGGGGTCTGACGCTCAGTGGAACGAAAACTCACGTTAAGGGATTTTGGTCATGA
GATTATCAAAAAGGATCTTCACCTAGATCCTTTTAAATTAAAAATGAAGTTTTAAATCAATCTAAAGTAT
ATATGAGTAAACTTGGTCTGACAGTTACCAATGCTTAATCAGTGAGGCACCTATCTCAGCGATCTGTCTA
TTTCGTTCATCCATAGTTGCCTGACTCCCCGTCGTGTAGATAACTACGATACGGGAGGGCTTACCATCTG
GCCCCAGTGCTGCAATGATACCGCGAGACCCACGCTCACCGGCTCCAGATTTATCAGCAATAAACCAGCC
AGCCGGAAGGGCCGAGCGCAGAAGTGGTCCTGCAACTTTATCCGCCTCCATCCAGTCTATTAATTGTTGC
CGGGAAGCTAGAGTAAGTAGTTCGCCAGTTAATAGTTTGCGCAACGTTGTTGCCATTGCTACAGGCATCG
TGGTGTCACGCTCGTCGTTTGGTATGGCTTCATTCAGCTCCGGTTCCCAACGATCAAGGCGAGTTACATG
ATCCCCCATGTTGTGCAAAAAAGCGGTTAGCTCCTTCGGTCCTCCGATCGTTGTCAGAAGTAAGTTGGCC
GCAGTGTTATCACTCATGGTTATGGCAGCACTGCATAATTCTCTTACTGTCATGCCATCCGTAAGATGCT
TTTCTGTGACTGGTGAGTACTCAACCAAGTCATTCTGAGAATAGTGTATGCGGCGACCGAGTTGCTCTTG
CCCGGCGTCAATACGGGATAATACCGCGCCACATAGCAGAACTTTAAAAGTGCTCATCATTGGAAAACGT
TCTTCGGGGCGAAAACTCTCAAGGATCTTACCGCTGTTGAGATCCAGTTCGATGTAACCCACTCGTGCAC
CCAACTGATCTTCAGCATCTTTTACTTTCACCAGCGTTTCTGGGTGAGCAAAAACAGGAAGGCAAAATGC
CGCAAAAAAGGGAATAAGGGCGACACGGAAATGTTGAATACTCATACTCTTCCTTTTTCAATATTATTGA
AGCATTTATCAGGGTTATTGTCTCATGAGCGGATACATATTTGAATGTATTTAGAAAAATAAACAAATAG
GGGTTCCGCGCACATTTCCCCGAAAAGTGCCACCTG
[124 nt withheld, positions 8852-8975]
C
[91 nt withheld, positions 8977-9067]
A
[49 nt withheld, positions 9069-9117]
CCTTTGACGTTGGAGTCCACGTTCTTT
[37 nt withheld, positions 9145-9181]
ACCCTATCTCGGTCTATTCTTTTGATTTATAAGGGATTTTGCCGATTTCGGCCTATTGGTTAAAAAATGA
GCTGATTTAACAAAAATTTAACGCGAATTTTAACAAAATATTAACGCTTACAATTT
Features (pLannotate 1.2.2; 22 found; start..end, strand, type, name):
      4..158     -  CDS            lacZα (fragment): LacZα fragment of β-galactosidase; lacZ fragment
    318..697     +  enhancer       CMV enhancer: human cytomegalovirus immediate early enhancer
    699..898     +  promoter       CMV promoter: human cytomegalovirus (CMV) immediate early promoter
    944..964     +  CDS            3xFLAG (fragment): three tandem FLAG® epitope tags
    981..4055    +  CDS            IFIH1 (sequence partly withheld): IFIH1_HUMAN - Also known as MDA5, RH116. Experimental evidence at protein level: Swiss-Prot protein existence level 1. Innate immune receptor which acts as a cytoplasmic sensor of viral nucleic acids and plays a major role in sensing viral infection and in the activation of a cascade of antiviral responses including the induction of type I interferons and proinflammatory cytokines. Its ligands include mRNA lacking 2'-O-methylation at their 5' cap and long- dsRNA (>1 kb in length). Upon ligand binding it associates with mitochondria antiviral signaling protein (MAVS/IPS1) which activates the IK
   4066..4688    +  polyA_signal   hGH poly(A) signal: human growth hormone polyadenylation signal
   4730..5027    +  promoter       SV40 promoter: SV40 enhancer and early promoter
   5081..5872    +  CDS            neo: KKA2_KLEPN - Also known as kan, nptII. Experimental evidence at protein level: Swiss-Prot protein existence level 1. Resistance to kanamycin, neomycin, paromomycin, ribostamycin, butirosin and gentamicin B. From Klebsiella pneumoniae.
   5896..6273    +  CDS            ble: BLE_KLEPN - Experimental evidence at protein level: Swiss-Prot protein existence level 1. Binding protein with a strong affinity to the bleomycin family of antibiotics. Binds to CL990; an antimitotic-antibiotic compound. From Klebsiella pneumoniae.
   6315..6374    +  CDS            str (fragment): STR_KLEPN - Protein inferred from homology: Swiss-Prot protein existence level 3. The aminoglycoside phosphotransferases achieve inactivation of their antibiotic substrates by phosphorylation. From Klebsiella pneumoniae.
   6397..6420    -  rep_origin     CloDF13 ori (fragment): Plasmids containing the CloDF13 (CDF) origin of replication can be propagated in E. coli cells that contain additional plasmids with compatible origins.
   6421..6504    +  CDS            large T antigen (fragment): large T antigen from SV40 (simian virus 40)
   6527..6661    +  polyA_signal   SV40 poly(A) signal: SV40 polyadenylation signal
   6667..6685    -  promoter       T7 promoter: promoter for bacteriophage T7 RNA polymerase
   6723..6739    -  protein_bind   lac operator: The lac repressor binds to the lac operator to inhibit transcription in E. coli. This inhibition can be relieved by adding lactose or isopropyl-β-D-thiogalactopyranoside (IPTG). lac repressor encoded by lacI
   6747..6777    -  promoter       lac promoter: promoter for the E. coli lac operon
   6792..6813    -  protein_bind   CAP binding site: CAP binding activates transcription in the presence of cAMP. E. coli catabolite activator protein
   6826..6918    -  CDS            lacI (fragment): lac repressor; lacI; The lac repressor binds to the lac operator to inhibit transcription in E. coli. This inhibition can be relieved by adding lactose or isopropyl-β-D-thiogalactopyranoside (IPTG).
   7101..7689    -  rep_origin     ori: high-copy-number ColE1/pMB1/pBR322/pUC origin of replication
   7860..8720    -  CDS            AmpR: β-lactamase; bla; confers resistance to ampicillin, carbenicillin, and related antibiotics
   8721..8825    -  promoter       AmpR promoter: bla
   8852..9280    +  rep_origin     f1 ori (sequence partly withheld): f1 bacteriophage origin of replication; arrow indicates direction of (+) strand synthesis
