[The description below was written by a language model from this plasmid's Addgene catalogue record and pLannotate feature annotations shown in this document.]
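Description:
pFLAG_G495R MDA5 is a mammalian expression plasmid of about 9.3 kb, built on the pFLAG-CMV-4 backbone, that expresses human melanoma differentiation-associated protein 5 (MDA5, encoded by IFIH1) carrying the single amino-acid substitution G495R. The IFIH1 open reading frame sits downstream of the human cytomegalovirus immediate-early enhancer and promoter and is followed by the human growth hormone polyadenylation signal. A short FLAG-type epitope sequence, annotated as a fragment of a 3xFLAG tag, lies just upstream of the coding region, consistent with an N-terminally FLAG-tagged protein that can be detected or immunoprecipitated with anti-FLAG antibodies. The cloning sites used to insert the gene are not recorded.

A second mammalian cassette places a neomycin/kanamycin phosphotransferase gene under the SV40 enhancer/early promoter. It is followed by a bleomycin-binding protein gene, a streptomycin phosphotransferase fragment and an SV40 poly(A) signal. This arrangement should allow selection of stably transfected cells, although the record does not list a mammalian selection marker. In bacteria the plasmid is maintained at high copy through a ColE1/pUC-type origin and selected with ampicillin via β-lactamase; an f1 origin is also present. The remaining lac elements, the T7 promoter and the small CloDF13 and large T antigen matches appear to be backbone remnants.

MDA5 is a cytoplasmic sensor of long double-stranded RNA that signals through MAVS to induce type I interferons and proinflammatory cytokines. The record does not say what effect G495R has, stating only that the plasmid expresses this point mutant. Such a construct would typically be transfected into cultured cells to compare the mutant with the wild-type receptor.
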