Addgene plasmid #216799: pFLAG_G495R MDA5
Purpose: Expresses a single point mutant of melanoma differentiation-associated protein 5
Depositing lab: Sun Hur. Depositing organization: Boston Children's Hospital.
Backbone
  Vector backbone: pFLAG-CMV-4
  Vector type: Mammalian Expression
Growth in bacteria
  Bacterial resistance: Ampicillin, 100 μg/mL
  Growth temperature: 37°C
  Growth strain: DH5alpha
  Copy number: High Copy
Gene/Insert
  Gene/Insert name: melanoma differentiation-associated protein 5
  Species: H. sapiens (human)
  Mutation: G495R
  Entrez Gene: IFIH1 (a.k.a. AGS7, Hlcd, IDDM19, IMD95, MDA-5, MDA5, RLR-2, SGMRT1)
  Cloning method: Restriction Enzyme; 5′ cloning site unknown (unknown if destroyed); 3′ cloning site unknown (unknown if destroyed)
  Sequencing primers: 5′ unknown
Terms and licenses: Academic/Nonprofit Terms; Industry Terms: Not Available to Industry
How to cite: pFLAG_G495R MDA5 was a gift from Sun Hur (Addgene plasmid # 216799 ; http://n2t.net/addgene:216799 ; RRID:Addgene_216799)
